Addgene plasmid #62528: GFP-DroshaS300E
Purpose: Serine 300 of Drosha is mutated to glutamic acid
Depositing lab: Bharat Ramratnam. Depositing organization: Rhode Island Hospital. Publication: Phosphorylation of the RNase III enzyme Drosha at Serine300 or Serine302 is required for its nuclear localization. Tang X, Zhang Y, Tucker L, Ramratnam B. Nucleic Acids Res. 2010 Oct;38(19):6610-9. doi: 10.1093/nar/gkq547. Epub 2010 Jun 16. PubMed 20554852.
Backbone
  Vector backbone: pEGFP-C1
  Backbone manufacturer: clontech
  Backbone size w/o insert (bp): 4700
  Total vector size (bp): 8822
  Vector type: Mammalian Expression
  Selectable markers: Neomycin (select with G418)
Growth in bacteria
  Bacterial resistance: Kanamycin, 50 μg/mL
  Growth temperature: 37°C
  Growth strain: DH5alpha
  Copy number: High Copy
Gene/Insert
  Gene/Insert name: human Drosha with serine 300 changed to glutamic acid
  Species: H. sapiens (human)
  Insert size (bp): 4122
  Mutation: changed serine 300 to glutamic acid
  Entrez Gene: DROSHA (a.k.a. ETOHI2, HSA242976, RANSE3L, RN3, RNASE3L, RNASEN)
  Tag / fusion protein: GFP (N terminal on backbone)
  Cloning method: Restriction Enzyme; 5′ cloning site HindIII (unknown if destroyed); 3′ cloning site KpnI (unknown if destroyed)
  Sequencing primers: 5′ GACGAGCTGTACAAG
Terms and licenses: Academic/Nonprofit Terms; Industry Terms: Not Available to Industry
Depositor comments: Drosha contains H278R mutation. Depositor states this mutation should not affect function.
How to cite: GFP-DroshaS300E was a gift from Bharat Ramratnam (Addgene plasmid # 62528 ; http://n2t.net/addgene:62528 ; RRID:Addgene_62528)
