[The description below was written by a language model from this plasmid's Addgene catalogue record.]
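Description:
GFP-DroshaS300E is a mammalian expression plasmid built on the pEGFP-C1 backbone, carrying human DROSHA, the RNase III enzyme of the microRNA processing pathway, as an N-terminal GFP fusion. The roughly 4.1 kb Drosha coding sequence was inserted between the HindIII and KpnI sites of the backbone's polylinker, downstream of and in frame with the GFP open reading frame, giving a total plasmid of about 8.8 kb. The record does not list the promoter or other regulatory elements and no feature table is provided. pEGFP-C1 vectors generally drive the fusion from the CMV immediate-early promoter with an SV40 polyadenylation signal. The plasmid is maintained at high copy in E. coli under kanamycin selection. The same backbone resistance cassette confers neomycin resistance in mammalian cells, so stable transfectants can be selected with G418.

The defining feature is the substitution of serine 300 with glutamic acid. An acidic residue at a phosphorylatable serine is a standard way to mimic constitutive phosphorylation. The associated study reports that phosphorylation of Drosha at serine 300 or serine 302 is required for its nuclear localization. The GFP tag lets the subcellular distribution of the mutant protein be followed directly by fluorescence microscopy, so the construct is suited to testing how the charge state at this position affects nuclear targeting, presumably alongside wild-type or other mutant versions. The depositor also notes an additional H278R change in the Drosha sequence, which is stated not to be expected to affect function.
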