>Addgene plasmid #62528 | GFP-DroshaS300E | depositor partial sequence | sequence record 102645 | primer used:  GACCTCTAGATTATTTTTCCTTGATTGAGGTATAG
ACGAGCTCTCTTCTTCTCCCTACTTGGGGAGCGATGATTCACAATCTCCAGGGGTGGGGCCCAAGAATCT
GTATTTTTAATAATCTCCCCAGGTAATTCTGGTGTGCATCCAGCAGGTTCAGGAACAACCGATAAACCGT
AACTCCTTCCAGATCTCTTATACTCTTTTTTGTAGGACCTTTCCAGAGATGGTTCTCTTCGGTTGTCTCG
ATGCCTGTGTCTCTCCCGTTCTCGCTCTCTGCTCCGTTCGTAGCTGCGGCGGCGAGATGGTGTTCTCCCT
CGGTCATAATCAGATCTGTACCGGCTGTCTTGTCTTCTCCTGTCGGGACTGCGGCCTCGCTCCCGCCGAT
CCAGGGACCGATGCCTCTCACCTCGCCCATGACTGTGATCTCGGTGCCTGTGGTCATCATAGTGTTTCAG
CCTTTCTGGGGACCTTCTCTCACTGGGAGCCTTTGGGAGTGGGTATGGAGGGAGATGTCTGAAATGAGGA
CTACTGCTGTTATTAGCACTGGGCAGGAAAGAACTAGGGTTGTTCTGGAAACTATTAAAACTGGGAGGTG
GGAAGTTGTGGTGAGAATAGCCCGGAGGGTACTGATAATTAACCTGCTGCGGCATGACTGGAGGGGGCGG
GGGATGAGGCATGGAGGGAGGGGGCATCATGAAGGGGAAAGTGCCTTGTCCAGGAGGTGCCCCA
