>Addgene plasmid #62528 | GFP-DroshaS300E | addgene partial sequence | sequence record 104847 | EGFP-C 5'-CATGGTCCTGCTGGAGTTCGTG-3'
AGTCCGGACTCAGATCTCGAGCTCAAGCTTCGATGATGCAGGGAAACACATGTCACAGAATGTCGTTCCA
CCCGGGACGAGGGTGTCCCCGAGGACGAGGAGGACATGGAGCCAGACCCTCAGCACCATCCTTTAGGCCC
CAAAATCTGAGGCTGCTTCACCCTCAGCAGCCTCCTGTGCAATATCAATATGAACCTCCAAGTGCCCCTT
CCACCACTTTCTCAAACTCTCCAGCCCCCAATTTTCTCCCTCCACGACCAGACTTTGTACCCTTCCCCCC
ACCCATGCCTCCGTCAGCGCAAGGCCCTCTTCCCCCCTGCCCAATCAGGCCGCCTTTCCCCAACCACCAG
ATGAGGCACCCCTTCCCAGTTCCTCCTTGTTTTCCTCCCATGCCACCACCAATGCCTTGTCCTAATAACC
CCCCAGTCCCTGGGGCACCTCCTGGACAAGGCACTTTCCCCTTCATGATGCCCCCTCCCTCCATGCCTCA
TCCCCCGCCCCCTCCAGTCATGCCGCAGCAGGTTAATTATCAGTACCCTCCGGGCTATTCTCACCACAAC
TTCCCACCTCCCAGTTTTAATAGTTTCCAGAACAACCCTAGTTCTTTCCTGCCCAGTGCTAATAACAGCA
GTAGTCCTCATTTCAGACATCTCCCTCCATACCCACTCCCAAAGGCTCCCAGTGAGAGAAGGTCCCCAGA
AAGGCTGAAACACTATGATGACCACAGGCACCGAGATCACAGTCATGGGCGAGGTGAGA
