>Addgene plasmid #62528 | GFP-DroshaS300E | addgene partial sequence | sequence record 104940 | SV40pA-R 5'-GAAATTTGTGATGCTATTGC-3'
CAACAACAATTGCATTCATTTTATGTTTCAGGTTCAGGGGGAGGTGTGGGAGGTTTTTTAAAGCAAGTAA
AACCTCTACAAATGTGGTATGGCTGATTATGATCAGTTATCTAGATCCGGTGGATCCCGGGCCCGCGGTA
CCTTATTTCTTGATGTCTTCAGTCTCATCTGGCTCTCTCTCTTGATGCTCTCTTTCCCACCTCATTTCTT
TTAACTCTTGTCTGTACTTCCGTTCGATGAACCGCTTCTGATGGGCCATCTGGGGAAAATTATATTTTTC
AAGCGCATCCATTGCTGCTCCCATTTCCGCTTGCTGAATACTTGGTCCTTTCCCACAGCCTATTCTTTCT
CCCTTGAAATAAACAGCCACAGTGTAGGTTCGGGCATGGGATGGGCCCACTGTCTGCAGAGTCTTGTACA
GAGGAATGTCTGGCTCTTTTCCTTCTGTCCTAAGTGTCAAGCAACACTGCTGAAGCTGGGATTTGGGGTC
ATTCCAATCCTGATTCAAAATGAACTCTTTCAATCGTGGAAAGAAGCAGACATTCATGAAAGTATGAACA
TATTCCAAATCCTTATCAATGTACAGCGCTGCAATAAATGATTCCAAAAGGTCCGCCAAGGTCTTGGTGC
GAAGCGCCACAGGCCTCTTGGTCTTGTCGTTGGTTATGGCGTACTCCTGCATGCCCAGCTCCTCCGCTAC
CTTGGCCTGAGTTCTATTATTCACCAA
