>Addgene plasmid #62528 | GFP-DroshaS300E | addgene partial sequence | sequence record 107205 | Drosha1-F 5'-AGGCATCGGTCCCTGGAT-3'
AGACAGCCGGTACAGATCTGATTATGACCGAGGGAGAACACCATCTCGCCGCCGCAGCTACGAACGGAGC
AGAGAGCGAGAACGGGAGAGACACAGGCATCGAGACAACCGAAGAGAACCATCTCTGGAAAGGTCCTACA
AAAAAGAGTATAAGAGATCTGGAAGGAGTTACGGTTTATCGGTTGTTCCTGAACCTGCTGGATGCACACC
AGAATTACCTGGGGAGATTATTAAAAATACAGATTCTTGGGCCCCACCCCTGGAGATTGTGAATCATCGC
TCCCCAAGTAGGGAGAAGAAGAGAGCTCGTTGGGAGGAAGAAAAAGACCGTTGGAGTGACAACCAGAGTT
CTGGCAAAGACAAGAACTATACCTCAATCAAGGAAAAAGAGCCCGAGGAGACCATGCCTGACAAGAATGA
GGAGGAAGAAGAAGAACTTCTTAAGCCTGTGTGGATTCGATGCACTCATTCAGAAAACTACTACTCCAGT
GACCCCATGGATCAGGTGGGAGATTCTACAGTGGTTGGAACGAGTAGGCTTCGTGACTTATATGACAAAT
TTGAGGAGGAGTTGGGGAGCAGGCAAGAAAAGGCCAAAGCTGCTCGGCCTCCGTGGGAACCTCCAAAGAC
GAAGCTCGATGAAGATTTAGAGAGTTCCAGTGAATCCGAGTGTGAGTCTGATGAGGACAGCACCTGTTCT
AGCAGCTCAGACTCTGAAGTTTTTGACGTTATTGCAGAA
